>Addgene plasmid #58278 | pcDNA3.1 myc-PITPbeta | addgene partial sequence | sequence record 91710 | CMV-F 5'-CGCAAATGGGCGGTAGGCGTG-3'
GAACCCACTGCTTACTGGCTTATCGAAATTAATACGACTCACTATAGGGAGACCCAAGCTGGCTAGCCAC
CATGGAACAAAAACTCATCTCAGAAGAGGATCTGGATCCGGTGCTGATTAAGGAATTCCGTGTAGTTTTG
CCGTGTTCTGTTCAAGAGTATCAGGTTGGACAGCTTTACTCTGTTGCAGAAGCGAGTAAGAATGAAACTG
GTGGTGGAGAAGGAATCGAAGTCTTGAAGAATGAACCTTATGAAAATGATGGCGAGAAGGGACAGTACAC
ACACAAAATCTACCACCTGAAGAGCAAAGTCCCTGCGTTCGTGAGGATGATTGCTCCCGAGGGCTCCTTG
GTGTTCCATGAGAAAGCCTGGAATGCTTACCCCTACTGCAGAACAATTGTAACGAATGAGTACATGAAAG
ATGACTTCTTCATCAAAATCGAAACATGGCACAAACCTGACTTGGGAACATTA
