>Addgene plasmid #58278 | pcDNA3.1 myc-PITPbeta | addgene partial sequence | sequence record 91711 | BGH-rev 5'-TAGAAGGCACAGTCGAGG-3'
TCTAGACTAGGCATCAGCAGCCGACGTGCCTCGGACGGAACCCTTCTTACGCATTGTTTCTAGTTCTTTC
TGAGTCTCGTCCTCCATTCTCCTAATGTCTTCCATTGTCAGGTCAATCCACTTGTCAATCCAACAAAAGA
GCTGGCGATGTAAGTTTGTAAATATCCGTTTTTCTTGCTTCTGGATGAAGTTCTCTACTTTGCTCTGCAG
CCCCCACCACTTGAACTTGATGGTCACCAGCTTATAGGCACACATCTTAGGACAGTCAGGGGTGTTTGCC
AGCTCCTTCTTCCAGTTAGGTCCCAGGGGGCCTCTCTTGGTCTTGACTGACTGGAATAACGCAGGGTCCT
CATCAGCTTTGTAGTCTGCTGGTTCAACCTGACTTCGATCTGCAATGTCTATGTGGACAATTTCAACGGT
TTTCCACGTGTTTGGATCTAAACCGTGAACATTTTCTAATGTTCCCAAGTCAGGTTTGTGCCATGTTTCG
ATTTTGATGAAGAAGTCATCTTTCATGTACTCATTCGTTACAATTGTTCTGCAGTAGGGGTAAGCATTCC
AGGCTTTCTCATGGAACACCAAGGAGCCCTCGGGAGCAATCATCCTCACGAACGCAGGGACTTTGCTCTT
CAGGTGGTAGATTTTGTGTGTGTACTGTCCCTTCTCGCCATCATTTTCATAAGGTTCATTCTTCAAGACT
TCGATTCCTTCTCCACCACCAGTTTCATTCTTACTCGCTTCTGCAACAGAGTAAAGCTGTCCAACCTGAT
ACTCTTGAACAGAACACGGCAAAACTACACGGAATTCCTTAATCA
