[The description below was written by a language model from this plasmid's Addgene catalogue record.]
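Description:
pcDNA3.1 myc-PITPbeta is a mammalian expression plasmid built on the Invitrogen pcDNA3.1 backbone and designed to express rat phosphatidylinositol transfer protein beta (PITP beta, gene Pitpnb) in transfected mammalian cells. It is maintained in E. coli as a high-copy plasmid under ampicillin selection. No feature table accompanies the record, so elements beyond the catalogue fields are not documented. The pcDNA3.1 family generally also carries a mammalian selection cassette for making stable lines, but the record does not state which marker, if any, is present in this version.

The insert is the Rattus norvegicus PITP beta coding sequence, placed under the CMV promoter, a strong constitutive viral promoter that gives high expression in most commonly used mammalian cell lines. A myc epitope tag is fused to the N terminus of the protein, allowing the exogenous protein to be detected or isolated with anti-myc antibodies, for example by western blotting, immunofluorescence or immunoprecipitation, and distinguished from endogenous PITP beta. The listed sequencing primers, one in the CMV promoter and one reverse primer in the bovine growth hormone region, imply that the insert lies between the CMV promoter and the BGH polyadenylation signal, the standard pcDNA3.1 arrangement in which the BGH element handles transcript termination and polyadenylation. The cloning method and the restriction sites used are not recorded.

The stated purpose is simply mammalian expression of rat PITP beta. PITP beta belongs to a family of lipid transfer proteins that bind and move phosphatidylinositol between membranes, so a tagged construct like this suits overexpression and localisation studies.
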