Addgene plasmid #58278: pcDNA3.1 myc-PITPbeta
Purpose: mammalian expression of rat PITP beta
Depositing lab: Shamshad Cockcroft.
Backbone
  Vector backbone: pcDNA3.1
  Backbone manufacturer: Invitrogen
  Vector type: Mammalian Expression
Growth in bacteria
  Bacterial resistance: Ampicillin, 100 μg/mL
  Growth temperature: 37°C
  Growth strain: DH5alpha
  Copy number: High Copy
Gene/Insert
  Gene/Insert name: PITP beta (alt name: phosphatidylinositol transfer protein, beta)
  Species: R. norvegicus (rat)
  Entrez Gene: Pitpnb
  Promoter: CMV
  Tag / fusion protein: myc (N terminal on insert)
  Cloning method: Unknown
  Sequencing primers: 5′ CMV-F; 3′ BGHrev
Terms and licenses: Academic/Nonprofit Terms; Industry Terms: Not Available to Industry
How to cite: pcDNA3.1 myc-PITPbeta was a gift from Shamshad Cockcroft (Addgene plasmid # 58278 ; http://n2t.net/addgene:58278 ; RRID:Addgene_58278)
